Addgene plasmid #73477: pAM-CAGGS-FLEX-H2B-3XHA-P2A-N2c(G)
Purpose: Encodes the G protein to enable transsynaptic RAV infection
Depositing lab: Thomas Jessell. Depositing organization: Columbia University. Publication: Rabies Virus CVS-N2c Strain Enhances Retrograde Synaptic Transfer and Neuronal Viability. Reardon TR, Murray AJ, Turi GF, Wirblich C, Croce KR, Schnell MJ, Jessell TM, Losonczy A. Neuron. 2016 Jan 19. pii: S0896-6273(16)00005-2. doi: 10.1016/j.neuron.2016.01.004. PubMed 26804990.
Backbone
  Vector backbone: pAM-CAGGS-FLEX
  Backbone size w/o insert (bp): 5650
  Vector type: AAV
Growth in bacteria
  Bacterial resistance: Ampicillin, 100 μg/mL
  Growth temperature: 37°C
  Growth strain: Stbl2
  Growth instructions: Can also be grown in Stbl2 or Stbl3
  Copy number: Low Copy
Gene/Insert
  Gene/Insert name: H2B-3XHA-P2A-N2c(G)
  Insert size (bp): 2272
Terms and licenses: Academic/Nonprofit Terms; Industry Terms: Not Available to Industry
How to cite: pAM-CAGGS-FLEX-H2B-3XHA-P2A-N2c(G) was a gift from Thomas Jessell (Addgene plasmid # 73477 ; http://n2t.net/addgene:73477 ; RRID:Addgene_73477)
