[The description below was written by a language model from this plasmid's Addgene catalogue record, the feature table of its GenBank file and pLannotate feature annotations shown in this document.]
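Description:
pAM-CAGGS-FLEX-H2B-3XHA-P2A-N2c(G) is an AAV transfer plasmid built on the pAM-CAGGS-FLEX backbone. It provides Cre-dependent expression of the rabies virus glycoprotein from the CVS-N2c strain. The expression cassette lies between AAV2 inverted terminal repeats, which allow it to be packaged into recombinant AAV particles. In bacteria the plasmid is maintained by a ColE1/pMB1-type origin and selected with ampicillin through the β-lactamase gene. The catalogue lists it as low copy and names recombination-deficient strains for growth, as is usual for ITR-containing plasmids. The backbone also carries pBR322-derived remnants (rop, bom and tetracycline-resistance fragments), an SV40 promoter outside the ITRs and an SP6 promoter.

Transcription is driven by the CAGGS promoter, made up of the CMV enhancer, the chicken β-actin promoter and a chimeric β-actin/β-globin intron. A WPRE and a bovine growth hormone polyadenylation signal follow to improve transcript stability and processing. The coding unit sits in antisense orientation between paired, oppositely oriented lox2272 and loxP sites. This is the FLEX (double-floxed inverted) arrangement, in which Cre recombinase inverts the cassette and locks it in the sense orientation, so expression is confined to Cre-expressing cells. After inversion, one transcript encodes human histone H2B fused to three HA epitope tags, then a P2A self-cleaving peptide (named in the insert but not annotated in the feature tables), then the G protein. The H2B-3xHA product gives a nuclear, immunodetectable marker of cells that express G.

According to the record, G is supplied to enable transsynaptic rabies virus infection. In practice this means complementing glycoprotein-deleted rabies virus in defined starter neurons for retrograde circuit tracing. The two full-length sequence records agree closely, differing mainly in how the second ITR is annotated. The held GenBank file covers only a 922 bp portion containing one loxP site.
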