Features (pLannotate 1.2.2; 27 found; start..end, strand, type, name):
     32..163     -  repeat_region  AAV2 ITR (fragment): inverted terminal repeat of adeno-associated virus serotype 2 inverted
    219..467     +  enhancer       CMV enhancer (fragment): human cytomegalovirus immediate early enhancer
    469..746     +  promoter       chicken β-actin promoter: No description available
    747..882     +  intron         hybrid intron (fragment): hybrid between chicken β-actin (CBA) and minute virus of mice (MMV) introns (Gray et al., 2011)
    971..1101    +  intron         chimeric intron (fragment): chimera between introns from chicken β-actin and rabbit β-globin
   1099..1164    +  CDS            HBB (fragment): HBB_LEPEU - Experimental evidence at protein level: Swiss-Prot protein existence level 1. Involved in oxygen transport from the lung to the various peripheral tissues. From Lepus europaeus (European hare).
   1163..1196    -  protein_bind   lox2272: Cre-mediated recombination occurs in the 8-bp core sequence (GGATACTT). lox2272 sites are compatible with each other, but incompatible with loxP or loxN sites (Lee and Saito, 1988). Cre recombinase
   1259..1292    -  protein_bind   loxP: Cre-mediated recombination occurs in the 8-bp core sequence (GCATACAT). Cre recombinase
   1328..2899    -  CDS            G: GLYCO_RABVR - Experimental evidence at protein level: Swiss-Prot protein existence level 1. Attaches the virus to host cellular receptor, inducing endocytosis of the virion. In the endosome, the acidic pH induces conformational changes in the glycoprotein trimer, which trigger fusion between virus and cell membrane. There is convincing in vitro evidence that the muscular form of the nicotinic acetylcholine receptor (nAChR), the neuronal cell adhesion molecule (NCAM), and the p75 neurotrophin receptor (p75NTR) bind glycoprotein and thereby facilitate rabies virus entry into cells (By similarity
   2966..3055    -  CDS            3xHA: three tandem HA epitope tags
   3074..3451    -  CDS            H2B: human histone H2B; HIST1H2BJ
   3479..3512    +  protein_bind   lox2272: Cre-mediated recombination occurs in the 8-bp core sequence (GGATACTT). lox2272 sites are compatible with each other, but incompatible with loxP or loxN sites (Lee and Saito, 1988). Cre recombinase
   3583..3616    +  protein_bind   loxP: Cre-mediated recombination occurs in the 8-bp core sequence (GCATACAT). Cre recombinase
   3655..4243    +  misc_feature   WPRE: woodchuck hepatitis virus posttranscriptional regulatory element
   4276..4500    +  polyA_signal   bGH poly(A) signal: bovine growth hormone polyadenylation signal
   4504..4525    +  promoter       SV40 promoter (fragment): SV40 enhancer and early promoter
   4586..4677    +  repeat_region  AAV2 ITR (fragment): inverted terminal repeat of adeno-associated virus serotype 2 inverted
   4677..4706    -  repeat_region  AAV2 ITR (fragment): inverted terminal repeat of adeno-associated virus serotype 2 inverted
   4710..5039    -  promoter       SV40 promoter: SV40 enhancer and early promoter
   5046..5102    -  CDS            lacI (fragment): lac repressor; lacI; The lac repressor binds to the lac operator to inhibit transcription in E. coli. This inhibition can be relieved by adding lactose or isopropyl-β-D-thiogalactopyranoside (IPTG).
   5285..5873    -  rep_origin     ori: high-copy-number ColE1/pMB1/pBR322/pUC origin of replication
   6044..6904    -  CDS            AmpR: β-lactamase; bla; confers resistance to ampicillin, carbenicillin, and related antibiotics
   6905..7009    -  promoter       AmpR promoter: bla
   7104..7139    +  CDS            rop (fragment): Rop protein, which maintains plasmids at low copy number; rop
   7241..7289    +  misc_feature   bom (fragment): basis of mobility region from pBR322
   7290..7569    -  CDS            TcR (fragment): tetracycline efflux protein; tet; confers resistance to tetracycline
   7797..13      +  promoter       SP6 promoter (across the origin): promoter for bacteriophage SP6 RNA polymerase
>Addgene plasmid #73477 | pAM-CAGGS-FLEX-H2B-3XHA-P2A-N2c(G) | addgene full sequence | sequence record 485417 | Addgene NGS Result
GTGACACTATAGAATACACGGAATTAATTCTAGCTGCGCGCTCGCTCGCTCACTGAGGCCGCCCGGGCAA
AGCCCGGGCGTCGGGCGACCTTTGGTCGCCCGGCCTCAGTGAGCGAGCGAGCGCGCAGAGAGGGAGTGGC
CAACTCCATCACTAGGGGTTCCTTGTAGTTAATGATTAACCCGCCATGCTACTTATCTACGTAGCCATGC
TCTAGGTACCATTGACGTCAATAATGACGTATGTTCCCATAGTAACGCCAATAGGGACTTTCCATTGACG
TCAATGGGTGGAGTATTTACGGTAAACTGCCCACTTGGCAGTACATCAAGTGTATCATATGCCAAGTACG
CCCCCTATTGACGTCAATGACGGTAAATGGCCCGCCTGGCATTATGCCCAGTACATGACCTTATGGGACT
TTCCTACTTGGCAGTACATCTACGTATTAGTCATCGCTATTACCATGGTCGAGGTGAGCCCCACGTTCTG
CTTCACTCTCCCCATCTCCCCCCCCTCCCCACCCCCAATTTTGTATTTATTTATTTTTTAATTATTTTGT
GCAGCGATGGGGGCGGGGGGGGGGGGGGGGSGCGCGCCAGGCGGGGCGGGGCGGGGCGAGGGGCGGGGCG
GGGCGAGGCGGAGAGGTGCGGCGGCAGCCAATCAGAGCGGCGCGCTCCGAAAGTTTCCTTTTATGGCGAG
GCGGCGGCGGCGGCGGCCCTATAAAAAGCGAAGCGCGCGGCGGGCGGGAGTCGCTGCGCGCTGCCTTCGC
CCCGTGCCCCGCTCCGCCGCCGCCTCGCGCCGCCCGCCCCGGCTCTGACTGACCGCGTTACTCCCACAGG
TGAGCGGGCGGGACGGCCCTTCTCCTCCGGGCTGTAATTAGCGCTTGGTTTAATGACGGCTTGTTTCTTT
TCTGTGGCTGCGTGAAAGCCTTGAGGGGCTCCGGGAGGGCCCTTTGTGCGGGGGGAGCGGCTCGGGGCTG
TCCGCGGGGGGACGGCTGCCTTCGGGGGGGACGGGGCAGGGCGGGGTTCGGCTTCTGGCGTGTGACCGGC
GGCTCTAGAGCCTCTGCTAACCATGTTCATGCCTTCTTCTTTTTCCTACAGCTCCTGGGCAACGTGCTGG
TTATTGTGCTGTCTCATCATTTTGGCAAAGAATTGGATCCCCATAACTTCGTATAAAGTATCCTATACGA
AGTTATATCAAAATAGGAAGACCAATGCTTCACCATCGACCCGAATTGCCAAGCATCACCATCGACCCAT
AACTTCGTATAATGTATGCTATACGAAGTTATGAATTCCTGCAGGAGCTCACTAGTGCGGCCGCTTACAG
TCTGATCTCACCTCCACTCTTATATGATTCCCATGAAGGTATGACTTTTCCGCTTTGGGAAGTGACTGAC
ACATTCCCCCCTGTCCCTCCAAAACTGCGTTGTTTCGATTCTGGTCGATTGGCTCTTCTGCACCATGTCA
TTAGGGAAAATATCAACACCAGGCCAATCATGGCCCCTGCAGTCATCAATACATACTTTCCCCAGTTCGG
GAGACCCAGGTCAACCCCTGAGATCTGTTTGTACACATCGGGGAGGTGAACTTCAACAAAATCCTCAGCC
TCATCACCTTCTTTGAAAACTGTAGAAGGGTCTGCCAGGGGGTGCATCAGGGGGATAACTGAAGATTCCA
ACAACTCCATATGTTGCTGGAGGAGGGATGATTGCATCTCTGGGATTAGGACATGGTCGTCAGGCCCTAA
TATTATACCATTGAAAAACACCCCGTTCACATGAGGATGGCACCTTCCTCCAACTTTCAAACACCCTTTT
GAGGGGATGATCTCATTCCAGGTCCGGACTGACTTGTAGTGAGCATCAGCCTCCATCAAGGTTTTGTTGA
ATATGGTATATGCTTTTCCAAACCCTGGGACAAGTTTTCTCAGGTGACTGAGACGTCTGAAACTTACTGA
CTTGGTGGTCATGATGGACTCTAATGCGTCCAGACATTCCTCTCTTTTCTTGACTAACTCCTCCACAACG
AGATGCTCAATCTCGTCTGAGCGAAAGTCGTGCAAATTCACCAACTGATCTGGAGGGCACCATTTGGTCT
CATCTGATGTTTGCATCGCGACCCATGTTCCATCCATAAGTCTAAGTCCAAGAACTCCACATAACTTGAG
CCTGCATGCTCCTTTTAGAGACTTATACAGGCCTCTTTCATCCACAAAGCCGCAAGTCTTGTTCCCGTTG
GATGCTCTCTTCCCTCTGCTATTGGTAAAAATGTCACAAGGTGTCCTTGGTCTCGGATTCTCGGGCATCC
AAATGGTGTAATCATGGTTAGTTGAGCAGTAGGTAGAGGACACCGTTATTCCTGAGCACTTTCCGCCAGG
GAAGACCCTTGAGTGAAGGGATTTGTCATATGGGTCCAAATCTGTCACACTTGGGGATATGATAATGAGG
GACTCTTTGGTGGTTCTTACAGTTCGAAGCCAGTGGTAGTCGGGGTATGGATTGTGTAGGGACTCTTCAT
ATCTGGGGTCACCGGCCATCTTCCAGTTATACGCGGCTCTACATGCGTCTGGGGTGGGGCGGAAATGCTT
TCTCTTGAATGTGGTTGTGACATAACCAACAAAGTTGGTGTAGGTCTCTGCCTCTGTCACAACACCTGTG
CAAGTGAACCCGTTCACTTTGATGGCTGAGATGTATCCCACTTTGAGTTCCATGTAGGAGAACTCGGACA
GGTTGGTACATCCTTCATCCTCCACAACCAGGTTATTTGGACAGCTGAGATGGTGTATGTCAATAGGGCT
CCAGGGACCAAGTTCGTCTGGTATCGTGTAAATGGGGAACTTCCCGAAACACAACGAAAAACCCAGAAGG
AGTACAAACAAAAGAACCTGAGGAACCATAGGTCCAGGGTTCTCCTCCACGTCTCCAGCCTGCTTCAGCA
GGCTGAAGTTAGTAGCTCCGCTTCCAGCGTAATCTGGAACGTCATATGGATAGGATCCTGCATAGTCCGG
GACGTCATAGGGATAGCCCGCATAGTCAGGAACATCGTATGGGTAAACGGCGCCGGATCCATCCTTAGAG
CTGGTGTACTTGGTGATGGCCTTAGTACCCTCGGACACGGCGTGCTTGGCCAACTCCCCAGGCAGCAGCA
GGCGCACGGCCGTCTGGATCTCCCTGGAGGTGATGGTCGAGCGCTTGTTGTAATGCGCCAGGCGGGAAGC
CTCACCTGCGATGCGCTCGAAAATGTCGTTCACAAACGAGTTCATGATGCCCATGGCCTTGGACGAAATG
CCGGTGTCAGGGTGGACCTGCTTCAGAACCTTGTACACATAGATGGAATAGCTCTCCTTGCGGCTGCGCT
TGCGCTTCTTGCCGCCTTTCTTCTGCGCCTTAGTCACCGCCTTCTTGGAGCCCTTTTTCGGGGCGGGAGC
AGACTTCGCTGGCTCTGGCATGGTGGCGGCCTCGAGAGATCTGATATCATAACTTCGTATAGGATACTTT
ATACGAAGTTATCATTGGGATTCTTCCTATTTTGATCCAAGCATCACCATCGACCCTCTAGTCCAGATCT
CACCATCGACCCATAACTTCGTATAGCATACATTATACGAAGTTATGTCCCTCGAAGAGGTTCAAGCTTT
AACAGCTTATCGATAATCAACCTCTGGATTACAAAATTTGTGAAAGATTGACTGGTATTCTTAACTATGT
TGCTCCTTTTACGCTATGTGGATACGCTGCTTTAATGCCTTTGTATCATGCTATTGCTTCCCGTATGGCT
TTCATTTTCTCCTCCTTGTATAAATCCTGGTTGCTGTCTCTTTATGAATAGTTGTGGCCCGTTGTCAGGC
AACGTGGCGTGGTGTGCACTGTGTTTGCTGACGCAACCCCCACTGGTTGGGGCATTGCCACCACCTGTCA
GCTCCTTTCCGGGACTTTCGCTTTCCCCCTCCCTATTGCCACGGCGGAACTCATCGCCGCCTGCCTTGCC
CGCTGCTGGACAGGGGCTCGGCTGTTGGGCACTGACAATTCCGTGGTGTTGTCGGGGAAATCATCGTCCT
TTCCTTGGCTGCTCGCCTGTGTTGCCACCTGGATTCTGCGCGGGACGTCCTTCTGCTACGTCCCTTCGGC
CCTCAATCCAGCGGACCTTCCTTCCCGCGGCCTGCTGCCGGCTCTGCGGCCTCTTCCGCGTCTTCGCCTT
CGCCCTCAGACGAGTCGGATCTCCCTTTGGGCCGCCTCCCCGCATCGATACCGTCGACTCGCTGATCAGC
CTCGACTGTGCCTTCTAGTTGCCAGCCATCTGTTGTTTGCCCCTCCCCCGTGCCTTCCTTGACCCTGGAA
GGTGCCACTCCCACTGTCCTTTCCTAATAAAATGAGGAAATTGCATCGCATTGTCTGAGTAGGTGTCATT
CTATTCTGGGGGGTGGGGTGGGGCAGGACAGCAAGGGGGAGGATTGGGAAGACAATAGCAGGCATGCTGG
GGATGCGGTGGGCTCTATGGCTTCTGAGGCGGAAAGAACCAGCTGGGGCTCGACTAGAGCATGGCTACGT
AGATAAGTAGCATGGCGGGTTAATCATTAACTACAAGGAACCCCTAGTGATGGAGTTGGCCACTCCCTCT
CTGCGCGCTCGCTCGCTCACTGAGGCCGGGCGACCAAAGGTCGCCCGACGCCCGGGCGGCCTCAGTGAGC
GAGCGAGCGCGCAGAGCTTTTTGCAAAAGCCTAGGCCTCCAAAAAAGCCTCCTCACTACTTCTGGAATAG
CTCAGAGGCCGAGGCGGCCTCGGCCTCTGCATAAATAAAAAAAATTAGTCAGCCATGGGGCGGAGAATGG
GCGGAACTGGGCGGAGTTAGGGGCGGGATGGGCGGAGTTAGGGGCGGGACTATGGTTGCTGACTAATTGA
GATGCATGCTTTGCATACTTCTGCCTGCTGGGGAGCCTGGGGACTTTCCACACCTGGTTGCTGACTAATT
GAGATGCATGCTTTGCATACTTCTGCCTGCTGGGGAGCCTGGGGACTTTCCACACCCTAACTGACACACA
TTCCACAGCTGCATTAATGAATCGGCCAACGCGCGGGGAGAGGCGGTTTGCGTATTGGGCGCTCTTCCGC
TTCCTCGCTCACTGACTCGCTGCGCTCGGTCGTTCGGCTGCGGCGAGCGGTATCAGCTCACTCAAAGGCG
GTAATACGGTTATCCACAGAATCAGGGGATAACGCAGGAAAGAACATGTGAGCAAAAGGCCAGCAAAAGG
CCAGGAACCGTAAAAAGGCCGCGTTGCTGGCGTTTTTCCATAGGCTCCGCCCCCCTGACGAGCATCACAA
AAATCGACGCTCAAGTCAGAGGTGGCGAAACCCGACAGGACTATAAAGATACCAGGCGTTTCCCCCTGGA
AGCTCCCTCGTGCGCTCTCCTGTTCCGACCCTGCCGCTTACCGGATACCTGTCCGCCTTTCTCCCTTCGG
GAAGCGTGGCGCTTTCTCATAGCTCACGCTGTAGGTATCTCAGTTCGGTGTAGGTCGTTCGCTCCAAGCT
GGGCTGTGTGCACGAACCCCCCGTTCAGCCCGACCGCTGCGCCTTATCCGGTAACTATCGTCTTGAGTCC
AACCCGGTAAGACACGACTTATCGCCACTGGCAGCAGCCACTGGTAACAGGATTAGCAGAGCGAGGTATG
TAGGCGGTGCTACAGAGTTCTTGAAGTGGTGGCCTAACTACGGCTACACTAGAAGAACAGTATTTGGTAT
CTGCGCTCTGCTGAAGCCAGTTACCTTCGGAAAAAGAGTTGGTAGCTCTTGATCCGGCAAACAAACCACC
GCTGGTAGCGGTGGTTTTTTTGTTTGCAAGCAGCAGATTACGCGCAGAAAAAAAGGATCTCAAGAAGATC
CTTTGATCTTTTCTACGGGGTCTGACGCTCAGTGGAACGAAAACTCACGTTAAGGGATTTTGGTCATGAG
ATTATCAAAAAGGATCTTCACCTAGATCCTTTTAAATTAAAAATGAAGTTTTAAATCAATCTAAAGTATA
TATGAGTAAACTTGGTCTGACAGTTACCAATGCTTAATCAGTGAGGCACCTATCTCAGCGATCTGTCTAT
TTCGTTCATCCATAGTTGCCTGACTCCCCGTCGTGTAGATAACTACGATACGGGAGGGCTTACCATCTGG
CCCCAGTGCTGCAATGATACCGCGAGACCCACGCTCACCGGCTCCAGATTTATCAGCAATAAACCAGCCA
GCCGGAAGGGCCGAGCGCAGAAGTGGTCCTGCAACTTTATCCGCCTCCATCCAGTCTATTAATTGTTGCC
GGGAAGCTAGAGTAAGTAGTTCGCCAGTTAATAGTTTGCGCAACGTTGTTGCCATTGCTACAGGCATCGT
GGTGTCACGCTCGTCGTTTGGTATGGCTTCATTCAGCTCCGGTTCCCAACGATCAAGGCGAGTTACATGA
TCCCCCATGTTGTGCAAAAAAGCGGTTAGCTCCTTCGGTCCTCCGATCGTTGTCAGAAGTAAGTTGGCCG
CAGTGTTATCACTCATGGTTATGGCAGCACTGCATAATTCTCTTACTGTCATGCCATCCGTAAGATGCTT
TTCTGTGACTGGTGAGTACTCAACCAAGTCATTCTGAGAATAGTGTATGCGGCGACCGAGTTGCTCTTGC
CCGGCGTCAATACGGGATAATACCGCGCCACATAGCAGAACTTTAAAAGTGCTCATCATTGGAAAACGTT
CTTCGGGGCGAAAACTCTCAAGGATCTTACCGCTGTTGAGATCCAGTTCGATGTAACCCACTCGTGCACC
CAACTGATCTTCAGCATCTTTTACTTTCACCAGCGTTTCTGGGTGAGCAAAAACAGGAAGGCAAAATGCC
GCAAAAAAGGGAATAAGGGCGACACGGAAATGTTGAATACTCATACTCTTCCTTTTTCAATATTATTGAA
GCATTTATCAGGGTTATTGTCTCATGAGCGGATACATATTTGAATGTATTTAGAAAAATAAACAAATAGG
GGTTCCGCGCACATTTCCCCGAAAAGTGCCACCTGACGTCTAAGAAACCATTATTATCATGACATTAACC
TATAAAAATAGGCGTATCACGAGGCCCTTTCGTCTCGCGCGTTTCGGTGATGACGGTGAAAACCTCTGAC
ACATGCAGCTCCCGGAGACGGTCACAGCTTGTCTGTAAGCGGATGCCGGGAGCAGACAAGCCCGTCAGGG
CGCGTCAGCGGGTGTTGGCGGGTGTCGGGGCTGGCTTAACTATGCGGCATCAGAGCAGATTGTACTGAGA
GTGCACCATTCGACGCTCTCCCTTATGCGACTCCTGCATTAGGAAGCAGCCCAGTAGTAGGTTGAGGCCG
TTGAGCACCGCCGCCGCAAGGAATGGTGCATGCAAGGAGATGGCGCCCAACAGTCCCCCGGCCACGGGGC
CTGCCACCATACCCACGCCGAAACAAGCGCTCATGAGCCCGAAGTGGCGAGCCCGATCTTCCCCATCGGT
GATGTCGGCGATATAGGCGCCAGCAACCGCACCTGTGGCGCCGGTGATGCCGGCCACGATGCGTCCGGCG
TAGAGGATCTGGCTAGCGATGACCCTGCTGATTGGTTCGCTGACCATTTCCGGGTGCGGGACGGCGTTAC
CAGAAACTCAGAAGGTTCGTCCAACCAAACCGACTCTGACGGCAGTTTACGAGAGAGATGATAGGGTCTG
CTTCAGTAAGCCAGATGCTACACAATTAGGCTTGTACATATTGTCGTTAGAACGCGGCTACAATTAATAC
ATAACCTTATGTATCATACACATACGATTTAG
