Features (pLannotate 1.2.2; 22 found; start..end, strand, type, name):
      5..136     -  repeat_region  AAV2 ITR (fragment): inverted terminal repeat of adeno-associated virus serotype 2 inverted
    192..440     +  enhancer       CMV enhancer (fragment): human cytomegalovirus immediate early enhancer
    442..719     +  promoter       chicken β-actin promoter: No description available
    720..855     +  intron         hybrid intron (fragment): hybrid between chicken β-actin (CBA) and minute virus of mice (MMV) introns (Gray et al., 2011)
    944..1074    +  intron         chimeric intron (fragment): chimera between introns from chicken β-actin and rabbit β-globin
   1072..1137    +  CDS            HBB (fragment): HBB_LEPEU - Experimental evidence at protein level: Swiss-Prot protein existence level 1. Involved in oxygen transport from the lung to the various peripheral tissues. From Lepus europaeus (European hare).
   1136..1169    -  protein_bind   lox2272: Cre-mediated recombination occurs in the 8-bp core sequence (GGATACTT). lox2272 sites are compatible with each other, but incompatible with loxP or loxN sites (Lee and Saito, 1988). Cre recombinase
   1232..1265    -  protein_bind   loxP: Cre-mediated recombination occurs in the 8-bp core sequence (GCATACAT). Cre recombinase
   1316..1349    +  protein_bind   lox2272: Cre-mediated recombination occurs in the 8-bp core sequence (GGATACTT). lox2272 sites are compatible with each other, but incompatible with loxP or loxN sites (Lee and Saito, 1988). Cre recombinase
   1420..1453    +  protein_bind   loxP: Cre-mediated recombination occurs in the 8-bp core sequence (GCATACAT). Cre recombinase
   1492..2080    +  misc_feature   WPRE: woodchuck hepatitis virus posttranscriptional regulatory element
   2113..2337    +  polyA_signal   bGH poly(A) signal: bovine growth hormone polyadenylation signal
   2341..2362    +  promoter       SV40 promoter (fragment): SV40 enhancer and early promoter
   2423..2552    +  repeat_region  AAV2 ITR (fragment): inverted terminal repeat of adeno-associated virus serotype 2 inverted
   2558..2887    -  promoter       SV40 promoter: SV40 enhancer and early promoter
   2894..2950    -  CDS            lacI (fragment): lac repressor; lacI; The lac repressor binds to the lac operator to inhibit transcription in E. coli. This inhibition can be relieved by adding lactose or isopropyl-β-D-thiogalactopyranoside (IPTG).
   3133..3721    -  rep_origin     ori: high-copy-number ColE1/pMB1/pBR322/pUC origin of replication
   3892..4752    -  CDS            AmpR: β-lactamase; bla; confers resistance to ampicillin, carbenicillin, and related antibiotics
   4753..4857    -  promoter       AmpR promoter: bla
   4952..4987    +  CDS            rop (fragment): Rop protein, which maintains plasmids at low copy number; rop
   5089..5137    +  misc_feature   bom (fragment): basis of mobility region from pBR322
   5138..5417    -  CDS            TcR (fragment): tetracycline efflux protein; tet; confers resistance to tetracycline
>Addgene plasmid #73477 | pAM-CAGGS-FLEX-H2B-3XHA-P2A-N2c(G) | analyzer sequence | sequence record 136185
TTCTAGCTGCGCGCTCGCTCGCTCACTGAGGCCGCCCGGGCAAAGCCCGGGCGTCGGGCGACCTTTGGTC
GCCCGGCCTCAGTGAGCGAGCGAGCGCGCAGAGAGGGAGTGGCCAACTCCATCACTAGGGGTTCCTTGTA
GTTAATGATTAACCCGCCATGCTACTTATCTACGTAGCCATGCTCTAGGTACCATTGACGTCAATAATGA
CGTATGTTCCCATAGTAACGCCAATAGGGACTTTCCATTGACGTCAATGGGTGGACTATTTACGGTAAAC
TGCCCACTTGGCAGTACATCAAGTGTATCATATGCCAAGTACGCCCCCTATTGACGTCAATGACGGTAAA
TGGCCCGCCTGGCATTATGCCCAGTACATGACCTTATGGGACTTTCCTACTTGGCAGTACATCTACGTAT
TAGTCATCGCTATTACCATGGTCGAGGTGAGCCCCACGTTCTGCTTCACTCTCCCCATCTCCCCCCCCTC
CCCACCCCCAATTTTGTATTTATTTATTTTTTAATTATTTTGTGCAGCGATGGGGGCGGGGGGGGGGGGG
GGGCGCGCGCCAGGCGGGGCGGGGCGGGGCGAGGGGCGGGGCGGGGCGAGGCGGAGAGGTGCGGCGGCAG
CCAATCAGAGCGGCGCGCTCCGAAAGTTTCCTTTTATGGCGAGGCGGCGGCGGCGGCGGCCCTATAAAAA
GCGAAGCGCGCGGCGGGCGGGAGTCGCTGCGCGCTGCCTTCGCCCCGTGCCCCGCTCCGCCGCCGCCTCG
CGCCGCCCGCCCCGGCTCTGACTGACCGCGTTACTCCCACAGGTGAGCGGGCGGGACGGCCCTTCTCCTC
CGGGCTGTAATTAGCGCTTGGTTTAATGACGGCTTGTTTCTTTTCTGTGGCTGCGTGAAAGCCTTGAGGG
GCTCCGGGAGGGCCCTTTGTGCGGGGGGAGCGGCTCGGGGCTGTCCGCGGGGGGACGGCTGCCTTCGGGG
GGGACGGGGCAGGGCGGGGTTCGGCTTCTGGCGTGTGACCGGCGGCTCTAGAGCCTCTGCTAACCATGTT
CATGCCTTCTTCTTTTTCCTACAGCTCCTGGGCAACGTGCTGGTTATTGTGCTGTCTCATCATTTTGGCA
AAGAATTGGATCCCCATAACTTCGTATAAAGTATCCTATACGAAGTTATATCAAAATAGGAAGACCAATG
CTTCACCATCGACCCGAATTGCCAAGCATCACCATCGACCCATAACTTCGTATAATGTATGCTATACGAA
GTTATGAATTCCTGCAGGAGCTCACTAGTGCGGCCGCCTCGAGAGATCTGATATCATAACTTCGTATAGG
ATACTTTATACGAAGTTATCATTGGGATTCTTCCTATTTTGATCCAAGCATCACCATCGACCCTCTAGTC
CAGATCTCACCATCGACCCATAACTTCGTATAGCATACATTATACGAAGTTATGTCCCTCGAAGAGGTTC
AAGCTTTAACAGCTTATCGATAATCAACCTCTGGATTACAAAATTTGTGAAAGATTGACTGGTATTCTTA
ACTATGTTGCTCCTTTTACGCTATGTGGATACGCTGCTTTAATGCCTTTGTATCATGCTATTGCTTCCCG
TATGGCTTTCATTTTCTCCTCCTTGTATAAATCCTGGTTGCTGTCTCTTTATGAGGAGTTGTGGCCCGTT
GTCAGGCAACGTGGCGTGGTGTGCACTGTGTTTGCTGACGCAACCCCCACTGGTTGGGGCATTGCCACCA
CCTGTCAGCTCCTTTCCGGGACTTTCGCTTTCCCCCTCCCTATTGCCACGGCGGAACTCATCGCCGCCTG
CCTTGCCCGCTGCTGGACAGGGGCTCGGCTGTTGGGCACTGACAATTCCGTGGTGTTGTCGGGGAAATCA
TCGTCCTTTCCTTGGCTGCTCGCCTGTGTTGCCACCTGGATTCTGCGCGGGACGTCCTTCTGCTACGTCC
CTTCGGCCCTCAATCCAGCGGACCTTCCTTCCCGCGGCCTGCTGCCGGCTCTGCGGCCTCTTCCGCGTCT
TCGCCTTCGCCCTCAGACGAGTCGGATCTCCCTTTGGGCCGCCTCCCCGCATCGATACCGTCGACTCGCT
GATCAGCCTCGACTGTGCCTTCTAGTTGCCAGCCATCTGTTGTTTGCCCCTCCCCCGTGCCTTCCTTGAC
CCTGGAAGGTGCCACTCCCACTGTCCTTTCCTAATAAAATGAGGAAATTGCATCGCATTGTCTGAGTAGG
TGTCATTCTATTCTGGGGGGTGGGGTGGGGCAGGACAGCAAGGGGGAGGATTGGGAAGACAATAGCAGGC
ATGCTGGGGATGCGGTGGGCTCTATGGCTTCTGAGGCGGAAAGAACCAGCTGGGGCTCGACTAGAGCATG
GCTACGTAGATAAGTAGCATGGCGGGTTAATCATTAACTACAAGGAACCCCTAGTGATGGAGTTGGCCAC
TCCCTCTCTGCGCGCTCGCTCGCTCACTGAGGCCGGGCGACCAAAGGTCGCCCGACGCCCGGGCTTTGCC
CGGGCGGCCTCAGTGAGCGAGCGAGCGCGCAGAGCTTTTTGCAAAAGCCTAGGCCTCCAAAAAAGCCTCC
TCACTACTTCTGGAATAGCTCAGAGGCCGAGGCGGCCTCGGCCTCTGCATAAATAAAAAAAATTAGTCAG
CCATGGGGCGGAGAATGGGCGGAACTGGGCGGAGTTAGGGGCGGGATGGGCGGAGTTAGGGGCGGGACTA
TGGTTGCTGACTAATTGAGATGCATGCTTTGCATACTTCTGCCTGCTGGGGAGCCTGGGGACTTTCCACA
CCTGGTTGCTGACTAATTGAGATGCATGCTTTGCATACTTCTGCCTGCTGGGGAGCCTGGGGACTTTCCA
CACCCTAACTGACACACATTCCACAGCTGCATTAATGAATCGGCCAACGCGCGGGGAGAGGCGGTTTGCG
TATTGGGCGCTCTTCCGCTTCCTCGCTCACTGACTCGCTGCGCTCGGTCGTTCGGCTGCGGCGAGCGGTA
TCAGCTCACTCAAAGGCGGTAATACGGTTATCCACAGAATCAGGGGATAACGCAGGAAAGAACATGTGAG
CAAAAGGCCAGCAAAAGGCCAGGAACCGTAAAAAGGCCGCGTTGCTGGCGTTTTTCCATAGGCTCCGCCC
CCCTGACGAGCATCACAAAAATCGACGCTCAAGTCAGAGGTGGCGAAACCCGACAGGACTATAAAGATAC
CAGGCGTTTCCCCCTGGAAGCTCCCTCGTGCGCTCTCCTGTTCCGACCCTGCCGCTTACCGGATACCTGT
CCGCCTTTCTCCCTTCGGGAAGCGTGGCGCTTTCTCATAGCTCACGCTGTAGGTATCTCAGTTCGGTGTA
GGTCGTTCGCTCCAAGCTGGGCTGTGTGCACGAACCCCCCGTTCAGCCCGACCGCTGCGCCTTATCCGGT
AACTATCGTCTTGAGTCCAACCCGGTAAGACACGACTTATCGCCACTGGCAGCAGCCACTGGTAACAGGA
TTAGCAGAGCGAGGTATGTAGGCGGTGCTACAGAGTTCTTGAAGTGGTGGCCTAACTACGGCTACACTAG
AAGAACAGTATTTGGTATCTGCGCTCTGCTGAAGCCAGTTACCTTCGGAAAAAGAGTTGGTAGCTCTTGA
TCCGGCAAACAAACCACCGCTGGTAGCGGTGGTTTTTTTGTTTGCAAGCAGCAGATTACGCGCAGAAAAA
AAGGATCTCAAGAAGATCCTTTGATCTTTTCTACGGGGTCTGACGCTCAGTGGAACGAAAACTCACGTTA
AGGGATTTTGGTCATGAGATTATCAAAAAGGATCTTCACCTAGATCCTTTTAAATTAAAAATGAAGTTTT
AAATCAATCTAAAGTATATATGAGTAAACTTGGTCTGACAGTTACCAATGCTTAATCAGTGAGGCACCTA
TCTCAGCGATCTGTCTATTTCGTTCATCCATAGTTGCCTGACTCCCCGTCGTGTAGATAACTACGATACG
GGAGGGCTTACCATCTGGCCCCAGTGCTGCAATGATACCGCGAGACCCACGCTCACCGGCTCCAGATTTA
TCAGCAATAAACCAGCCAGCCGGAAGGGCCGAGCGCAGAAGTGGTCCTGCAACTTTATCCGCCTCCATCC
AGTCTATTAATTGTTGCCGGGAAGCTAGAGTAAGTAGTTCGCCAGTTAATAGTTTGCGCAACGTTGTTGC
CATTGCTACAGGCATCGTGGTGTCACGCTCGTCGTTTGGTATGGCTTCATTCAGCTCCGGTTCCCAACGA
TCAAGGCGAGTTACATGATCCCCCATGTTGTGCAAAAAAGCGGTTAGCTCCTTCGGTCCTCCGATCGTTG
TCAGAAGTAAGTTGGCCGCAGTGTTATCACTCATGGTTATGGCAGCACTGCATAATTCTCTTACTGTCAT
GCCATCCGTAAGATGCTTTTCTGTGACTGGTGAGTACTCAACCAAGTCATTCTGAGAATAGTGTATGCGG
CGACCGAGTTGCTCTTGCCCGGCGTCAATACGGGATAATACCGCGCCACATAGCAGAACTTTAAAAGTGC
TCATCATTGGAAAACGTTCTTCGGGGCGAAAACTCTCAAGGATCTTACCGCTGTTGAGATCCAGTTCGAT
GTAACCCACTCGTGCACCCAACTGATCTTCAGCATCTTTTACTTTCACCAGCGTTTCTGGGTGAGCAAAA
ACAGGAAGGCAAAATGCCGCAAAAAAGGGAATAAGGGCGACACGGAAATGTTGAATACTCATACTCTTCC
TTTTTCAATATTATTGAAGCATTTATCAGGGTTATTGTCTCATGAGCGGATACATATTTGAATGTATTTA
GAAAAATAAACAAATAGGGGTTCCGCGCACATTTCCCCGAAAAGTGCCACCTGACGTCTAAGAAACCATT
ATTATCATGACATTAACCTATAAAAATAGGCGTATCACGAGGCCCTTTCGTCTCGCGCGTTTCGGTGATG
ACGGTGAAAACCTCTGACACATGCAGCTCCCGGAGACGGTCACAGCTTGTCTGTAAGCGGATGCCGGGAG
CAGACAAGCCCGTCAGGGCGCGTCAGCGGGTGTTGGCGGGTGTCGGGGCTGGCTTAACTATGCGGCATCA
GAGCAGATTGTACTGAGAGTGCACCATTCGACGCTCTCCCTTATGCGACTCCTGCATTAGGAAGCAGCCC
AGTAGTAGGTTGAGGCCGTTGAGCACCGCCGCCGCAAGGAATGGTGCATGCAAGGAGATGGCGCCCAACA
GTCCCCCGGCCACGGGGCCTGCCACCATACCCACGCCGAAACAAGCGCTCATGAGCCCGAAGTGGCGAGC
CCGATCTTCCCCATCGGTGATGTCGGCGATATAGGCGCCAGCAACCGCACCTGTGGCGCCGGTGATGCCG
GCCACGATGCGTCCGGCGTAGAGGATCTGGCTAGCGATGACCCTGCTGATTGGTTCGCTGACCATTTCCG
GGTGCGGGACGGCGTTACCAGAAACTCAGAAGGTTCGTCCAACCAAACCGACTCTGACGGCAGTTTACGA
GAGAGATGATAGGGTCTGCTTCAGTAAGCCAGATGCTACACAATTAGGCTTGTACATATTGTCGTTAGAA
CGCGGCTACAATTAATACATAACCTTATGTATCATACACATACGATTTAG
