Features (pLannotate 1.2.2; 25 found; start..end, strand, type, name):
      5..136     -  repeat_region  AAV2 ITR (fragment): inverted terminal repeat of adeno-associated virus serotype 2 inverted
    192..440     +  enhancer       CMV enhancer (fragment): human cytomegalovirus immediate early enhancer
    442..719     +  promoter       chicken β-actin promoter: No description available
    720..855     +  intron         hybrid intron (fragment): hybrid between chicken β-actin (CBA) and minute virus of mice (MMV) introns (Gray et al., 2011)
    944..1074    +  intron         chimeric intron (fragment): chimera between introns from chicken β-actin and rabbit β-globin
   1072..1137    +  CDS            HBB (fragment): HBB_LEPEU - Experimental evidence at protein level: Swiss-Prot protein existence level 1. Involved in oxygen transport from the lung to the various peripheral tissues. From Lepus europaeus (European hare).
   1136..1169    -  protein_bind   lox2272: Cre-mediated recombination occurs in the 8-bp core sequence (GGATACTT). lox2272 sites are compatible with each other, but incompatible with loxP or loxN sites (Lee and Saito, 1988). Cre recombinase
   1232..1265    -  protein_bind   loxP: Cre-mediated recombination occurs in the 8-bp core sequence (GCATACAT). Cre recombinase
   1301..2872    -  CDS            G: GLYCO_RABVR - Experimental evidence at protein level: Swiss-Prot protein existence level 1. Attaches the virus to host cellular receptor, inducing endocytosis of the virion. In the endosome, the acidic pH induces conformational changes in the glycoprotein trimer, which trigger fusion between virus and cell membrane. There is convincing in vitro evidence that the muscular form of the nicotinic acetylcholine receptor (nAChR), the neuronal cell adhesion molecule (NCAM), and the p75 neurotrophin receptor (p75NTR) bind glycoprotein and thereby facilitate rabies virus entry into cells (By similarity
   2939..3028    -  CDS            3xHA: three tandem HA epitope tags
   3047..3424    -  CDS            H2B: human histone H2B; HIST1H2BJ
   3452..3485    +  protein_bind   lox2272: Cre-mediated recombination occurs in the 8-bp core sequence (GGATACTT). lox2272 sites are compatible with each other, but incompatible with loxP or loxN sites (Lee and Saito, 1988). Cre recombinase
   3556..3589    +  protein_bind   loxP: Cre-mediated recombination occurs in the 8-bp core sequence (GCATACAT). Cre recombinase
   3628..4216    +  misc_feature   WPRE: woodchuck hepatitis virus posttranscriptional regulatory element
   4249..4473    +  polyA_signal   bGH poly(A) signal: bovine growth hormone polyadenylation signal
   4477..4498    +  promoter       SV40 promoter (fragment): SV40 enhancer and early promoter
   4559..4688    +  repeat_region  AAV2 ITR (fragment): inverted terminal repeat of adeno-associated virus serotype 2 inverted
   4694..5023    -  promoter       SV40 promoter: SV40 enhancer and early promoter
   5030..5086    -  CDS            lacI (fragment): lac repressor; lacI; The lac repressor binds to the lac operator to inhibit transcription in E. coli. This inhibition can be relieved by adding lactose or isopropyl-β-D-thiogalactopyranoside (IPTG).
   5269..5857    -  rep_origin     ori: high-copy-number ColE1/pMB1/pBR322/pUC origin of replication
   6028..6888    -  CDS            AmpR: β-lactamase; bla; confers resistance to ampicillin, carbenicillin, and related antibiotics
   6889..6993    -  promoter       AmpR promoter: bla
   7088..7123    +  CDS            rop (fragment): Rop protein, which maintains plasmids at low copy number; rop
   7225..7273    +  misc_feature   bom (fragment): basis of mobility region from pBR322
   7274..7553    -  CDS            TcR (fragment): tetracycline efflux protein; tet; confers resistance to tetracycline
>Addgene plasmid #73477 | pAM-CAGGS-FLEX-H2B-3XHA-P2A-N2c(G) | analyzer sequence | sequence record 139557
TTCTAGCTGCGCGCTCGCTCGCTCACTGAGGCCGCCCGGGCAAAGCCCGGGCGTCGGGCGACCTTTGGTC
GCCCGGCCTCAGTGAGCGAGCGAGCGCGCAGAGAGGGAGTGGCCAACTCCATCACTAGGGGTTCCTTGTA
GTTAATGATTAACCCGCCATGCTACTTATCTACGTAGCCATGCTCTAGGTACCATTGACGTCAATAATGA
CGTATGTTCCCATAGTAACGCCAATAGGGACTTTCCATTGACGTCAATGGGTGGACTATTTACGGTAAAC
TGCCCACTTGGCAGTACATCAAGTGTATCATATGCCAAGTACGCCCCCTATTGACGTCAATGACGGTAAA
TGGCCCGCCTGGCATTATGCCCAGTACATGACCTTATGGGACTTTCCTACTTGGCAGTACATCTACGTAT
TAGTCATCGCTATTACCATGGTCGAGGTGAGCCCCACGTTCTGCTTCACTCTCCCCATCTCCCCCCCCTC
CCCACCCCCAATTTTGTATTTATTTATTTTTTAATTATTTTGTGCAGCGATGGGGGCGGGGGGGGGGGGG
GGGCGCGCGCCAGGCGGGGCGGGGCGGGGCGAGGGGCGGGGCGGGGCGAGGCGGAGAGGTGCGGCGGCAG
CCAATCAGAGCGGCGCGCTCCGAAAGTTTCCTTTTATGGCGAGGCGGCGGCGGCGGCGGCCCTATAAAAA
GCGAAGCGCGCGGCGGGCGGGAGTCGCTGCGCGCTGCCTTCGCCCCGTGCCCCGCTCCGCCGCCGCCTCG
CGCCGCCCGCCCCGGCTCTGACTGACCGCGTTACTCCCACAGGTGAGCGGGCGGGACGGCCCTTCTCCTC
CGGGCTGTAATTAGCGCTTGGTTTAATGACGGCTTGTTTCTTTTCTGTGGCTGCGTGAAAGCCTTGAGGG
GCTCCGGGAGGGCCCTTTGTGCGGGGGGAGCGGCTCGGGGCTGTCCGCGGGGGGACGGCTGCCTTCGGGG
GGGACGGGGCAGGGCGGGGTTCGGCTTCTGGCGTGTGACCGGCGGCTCTAGAGCCTCTGCTAACCATGTT
CATGCCTTCTTCTTTTTCCTACAGCTCCTGGGCAACGTGCTGGTTATTGTGCTGTCTCATCATTTTGGCA
AAGAATTGGATCCCCATAACTTCGTATAAAGTATCCTATACGAAGTTATATCAAAATAGGAAGACCAATG
CTTCACCATCGACCCGAATTGCCAAGCATCACCATCGACCCATAACTTCGTATAATGTATGCTATACGAA
GTTATGAATTCCTGCAGGAGCTCACTAGTGCGGCCGCTTACAGTCTGATCTCACCTCCACTCTTATATGA
TTCCCATGAAGGTATGACTTTTCCGCTTTGGGAAGTGACTGACACATTCCCCCCTGTCCCTCCAAAACTG
CGTTGTTTCGATTCTGGTCGATTGGCTCTTCTGCACCATGTCATTAGGGAAAATATCAACACCAGGCCAA
TCATGGCCCCTGCAGTCATCAATACATACTTTCCCCAGTTCGGGAGACCCAGGTCAACCCCTGAGATCTG
TTTGTACACATCGGGGAGGTGAACTTCAACAAAATCCTCAGCCTCATCACCTTCTTTGAAAACTGTAGAA
GGGTCTGCCAGGGGGTGCATCAGGGGGATAACTGAAGATTCCAACAACTCCATATGTTGCTGGAGGAGGG
ATGATTGCATCTCTGGGATTAGGACATGGTCGTCAGGCCCTAATATTATACCATTGAAAAACACCCCGTT
CACATGAGGATGGCACCTTCCTCCAACTTTCAAACACCCTTTTGAGGGGATGATCTCATTCCAGGTCCGG
ACTGACTTGTAGTGAGCATCAGCCTCCATCAAGGTTTTGTTGAATATGGTATATGCTTTTCCAAACCCTG
GGACAAGTTTTCTCAGGTGACTGAGACGTCTGAAACTTACTGACTTGGTGGTCATGATGGACTCTAATGC
GTCCAGACATTCCTCTCTTTTCTTGACTAACTCCTCCACAACGAGATGCTCAATCTCGTCTGAGCGAAAG
TCGTGCAAATTCACCAACTGATCTGGAGGGCACCATTTGGTCTCATCTGATGTTTGCATCGCGACCCATG
TTCCATCCATAAGTCTAAGTCCAAGAACTCCACATAACTTGAGCCTGCATGCTCCTTTTAGAGACTTATA
CAGGCCTCTTTCATCCACAAAGCCGCAAGTCTTGTTCCCGTTGGATGCTCTCTTCCCTCTGCTATTGGTA
AAAATGTCACAAGGTGTCCTTGGTCTCGGATTCTCGGGCATCCAAATGGTGTAATCATGGTTAGTTGAGC
AGTAGGTAGAGGACACCGTTATTCCTGAGCACTTTCCGCCAGGGAAGACCCTTGAGTGAAGGGATTTGTC
ATATGGGTCCAAATCTGTCACACTTGGGGATATGATAATGAGGGACTCTTTGGTGGTTCTTACAGTTCGA
AGCCAGTGGTAGTCGGGGTATGGATTGTGTAGGGACTCTTCATATCTGGGGTCACCGGCCATCTTCCAGT
TATACGCGGCTCTACATGCGTCTGGGGTGGGGCGGAAATGCTTTCTCTTGAATGTGGTTGTGACATAACC
AACAAAGTTGGTGTAGGTCTCTGCCTCTGTCACAACACCTGTGCAAGTGAACCCGTTCACTTTGATGGCT
GAGATGTATCCCACTTTGAGTTCCATGTAGGAGAACTCGGACAGGTTGGTACATCCTTCATCCTCCACAA
CCAGGTTATTTGGACAGCTGAGATGGTGTATGTCAATAGGGCTCCAGGGACCAAGTTCGTCTGGTATCGT
GTAAATGGGGAACTTCCCGAAACACAACGAAAAACCCAGAAGGAGTACAAACAAAAGAACCTGAGGAACC
ATAGGTCCAGGGTTCTCCTCCACGTCTCCAGCCTGCTTCAGCAGGCTGAAGTTAGTAGCTCCGCTTCCAG
CGTAATCTGGAACGTCATATGGATAGGATCCTGCATAGTCCGGGACGTCATAGGGATAGCCCGCATAGTC
AGGAACATCGTATGGGTAAACGGCGCCGGATCCATCCTTAGAGCTGGTGTACTTGGTGATGGCCTTAGTA
CCCTCGGACACGGCGTGCTTGGCCAACTCCCCAGGCAGCAGCAGGCGCACGGCCGTCTGGATCTCCCTGG
AGGTGATGGTCGAGCGCTTGTTGTAATGCGCCAGGCGGGAAGCCTCACCTGCGATGCGCTCGAAAATGTC
GTTCACAAACGAGTTCATGATGCCCATGGCCTTGGACGAAATGCCGGTGTCAGGGTGGACCTGCTTCAGA
ACCTTGTACACATAGATGGAATAGCTCTCCTTGCGGCTGCGCTTGCGCTTCTTGCCGCCTTTCTTCTGCG
CCTTAGTCACCGCCTTCTTGGAGCCCTTTTTCGGGGCGGGAGCAGACTTCGCTGGCTCTGGCATGGTGGC
GGCCTCGAGAGATCTGATATCATAACTTCGTATAGGATACTTTATACGAAGTTATCATTGGGATTCTTCC
TATTTTGATCCAAGCATCACCATCGACCCTCTAGTCCAGATCTCACCATCGACCCATAACTTCGTATAGC
ATACATTATACGAAGTTATGTCCCTCGAAGAGGTTCAAGCTTTAACAGCTTATCGATAATCAACCTCTGG
ATTACAAAATTTGTGAAAGATTGACTGGTATTCTTAACTATGTTGCTCCTTTTACGCTATGTGGATACGC
TGCTTTAATGCCTTTGTATCATGCTATTGCTTCCCGTATGGCTTTCATTTTCTCCTCCTTGTATAAATCC
TGGTTGCTGTCTCTTTATGAGGAGTTGTGGCCCGTTGTCAGGCAACGTGGCGTGGTGTGCACTGTGTTTG
CTGACGCAACCCCCACTGGTTGGGGCATTGCCACCACCTGTCAGCTCCTTTCCGGGACTTTCGCTTTCCC
CCTCCCTATTGCCACGGCGGAACTCATCGCCGCCTGCCTTGCCCGCTGCTGGACAGGGGCTCGGCTGTTG
GGCACTGACAATTCCGTGGTGTTGTCGGGGAAATCATCGTCCTTTCCTTGGCTGCTCGCCTGTGTTGCCA
CCTGGATTCTGCGCGGGACGTCCTTCTGCTACGTCCCTTCGGCCCTCAATCCAGCGGACCTTCCTTCCCG
CGGCCTGCTGCCGGCTCTGCGGCCTCTTCCGCGTCTTCGCCTTCGCCCTCAGACGAGTCGGATCTCCCTT
TGGGCCGCCTCCCCGCATCGATACCGTCGACTCGCTGATCAGCCTCGACTGTGCCTTCTAGTTGCCAGCC
ATCTGTTGTTTGCCCCTCCCCCGTGCCTTCCTTGACCCTGGAAGGTGCCACTCCCACTGTCCTTTCCTAA
TAAAATGAGGAAATTGCATCGCATTGTCTGAGTAGGTGTCATTCTATTCTGGGGGGTGGGGTGGGGCAGG
ACAGCAAGGGGGAGGATTGGGAAGACAATAGCAGGCATGCTGGGGATGCGGTGGGCTCTATGGCTTCTGA
GGCGGAAAGAACCAGCTGGGGCTCGACTAGAGCATGGCTACGTAGATAAGTAGCATGGCGGGTTAATCAT
TAACTACAAGGAACCCCTAGTGATGGAGTTGGCCACTCCCTCTCTGCGCGCTCGCTCGCTCACTGAGGCC
GGGCGACCAAAGGTCGCCCGACGCCCGGGCTTTGCCCGGGCGGCCTCAGTGAGCGAGCGAGCGCGCAGAG
CTTTTTGCAAAAGCCTAGGCCTCCAAAAAAGCCTCCTCACTACTTCTGGAATAGCTCAGAGGCCGAGGCG
GCCTCGGCCTCTGCATAAATAAAAAAAATTAGTCAGCCATGGGGCGGAGAATGGGCGGAACTGGGCGGAG
TTAGGGGCGGGATGGGCGGAGTTAGGGGCGGGACTATGGTTGCTGACTAATTGAGATGCATGCTTTGCAT
ACTTCTGCCTGCTGGGGAGCCTGGGGACTTTCCACACCTGGTTGCTGACTAATTGAGATGCATGCTTTGC
ATACTTCTGCCTGCTGGGGAGCCTGGGGACTTTCCACACCCTAACTGACACACATTCCACAGCTGCATTA
ATGAATCGGCCAACGCGCGGGGAGAGGCGGTTTGCGTATTGGGCGCTCTTCCGCTTCCTCGCTCACTGAC
TCGCTGCGCTCGGTCGTTCGGCTGCGGCGAGCGGTATCAGCTCACTCAAAGGCGGTAATACGGTTATCCA
CAGAATCAGGGGATAACGCAGGAAAGAACATGTGAGCAAAAGGCCAGCAAAAGGCCAGGAACCGTAAAAA
GGCCGCGTTGCTGGCGTTTTTCCATAGGCTCCGCCCCCCTGACGAGCATCACAAAAATCGACGCTCAAGT
CAGAGGTGGCGAAACCCGACAGGACTATAAAGATACCAGGCGTTTCCCCCTGGAAGCTCCCTCGTGCGCT
CTCCTGTTCCGACCCTGCCGCTTACCGGATACCTGTCCGCCTTTCTCCCTTCGGGAAGCGTGGCGCTTTC
TCATAGCTCACGCTGTAGGTATCTCAGTTCGGTGTAGGTCGTTCGCTCCAAGCTGGGCTGTGTGCACGAA
CCCCCCGTTCAGCCCGACCGCTGCGCCTTATCCGGTAACTATCGTCTTGAGTCCAACCCGGTAAGACACG
ACTTATCGCCACTGGCAGCAGCCACTGGTAACAGGATTAGCAGAGCGAGGTATGTAGGCGGTGCTACAGA
GTTCTTGAAGTGGTGGCCTAACTACGGCTACACTAGAAGAACAGTATTTGGTATCTGCGCTCTGCTGAAG
CCAGTTACCTTCGGAAAAAGAGTTGGTAGCTCTTGATCCGGCAAACAAACCACCGCTGGTAGCGGTGGTT
TTTTTGTTTGCAAGCAGCAGATTACGCGCAGAAAAAAAGGATCTCAAGAAGATCCTTTGATCTTTTCTAC
GGGGTCTGACGCTCAGTGGAACGAAAACTCACGTTAAGGGATTTTGGTCATGAGATTATCAAAAAGGATC
TTCACCTAGATCCTTTTAAATTAAAAATGAAGTTTTAAATCAATCTAAAGTATATATGAGTAAACTTGGT
CTGACAGTTACCAATGCTTAATCAGTGAGGCACCTATCTCAGCGATCTGTCTATTTCGTTCATCCATAGT
TGCCTGACTCCCCGTCGTGTAGATAACTACGATACGGGAGGGCTTACCATCTGGCCCCAGTGCTGCAATG
ATACCGCGAGACCCACGCTCACCGGCTCCAGATTTATCAGCAATAAACCAGCCAGCCGGAAGGGCCGAGC
GCAGAAGTGGTCCTGCAACTTTATCCGCCTCCATCCAGTCTATTAATTGTTGCCGGGAAGCTAGAGTAAG
TAGTTCGCCAGTTAATAGTTTGCGCAACGTTGTTGCCATTGCTACAGGCATCGTGGTGTCACGCTCGTCG
TTTGGTATGGCTTCATTCAGCTCCGGTTCCCAACGATCAAGGCGAGTTACATGATCCCCCATGTTGTGCA
AAAAAGCGGTTAGCTCCTTCGGTCCTCCGATCGTTGTCAGAAGTAAGTTGGCCGCAGTGTTATCACTCAT
GGTTATGGCAGCACTGCATAATTCTCTTACTGTCATGCCATCCGTAAGATGCTTTTCTGTGACTGGTGAG
TACTCAACCAAGTCATTCTGAGAATAGTGTATGCGGCGACCGAGTTGCTCTTGCCCGGCGTCAATACGGG
ATAATACCGCGCCACATAGCAGAACTTTAAAAGTGCTCATCATTGGAAAACGTTCTTCGGGGCGAAAACT
CTCAAGGATCTTACCGCTGTTGAGATCCAGTTCGATGTAACCCACTCGTGCACCCAACTGATCTTCAGCA
TCTTTTACTTTCACCAGCGTTTCTGGGTGAGCAAAAACAGGAAGGCAAAATGCCGCAAAAAAGGGAATAA
GGGCGACACGGAAATGTTGAATACTCATACTCTTCCTTTTTCAATATTATTGAAGCATTTATCAGGGTTA
TTGTCTCATGAGCGGATACATATTTGAATGTATTTAGAAAAATAAACAAATAGGGGTTCCGCGCACATTT
CCCCGAAAAGTGCCACCTGACGTCTAAGAAACCATTATTATCATGACATTAACCTATAAAAATAGGCGTA
TCACGAGGCCCTTTCGTCTCGCGCGTTTCGGTGATGACGGTGAAAACCTCTGACACATGCAGCTCCCGGA
GACGGTCACAGCTTGTCTGTAAGCGGATGCCGGGAGCAGACAAGCCCGTCAGGGCGCGTCAGCGGGTGTT
GGCGGGTGTCGGGGCTGGCTTAACTATGCGGCATCAGAGCAGATTGTACTGAGAGTGCACCATTCGACGC
TCTCCCTTATGCGACTCCTGCATTAGGAAGCAGCCCAGTAGTAGGTTGAGGCCGTTGAGCACCGCCGCCG
CAAGGAATGGTGCATGCAAGGAGATGGCGCCCAACAGTCCCCCGGCCACGGGGCCTGCCACCATACCCAC
GCCGAAACAAGCGCTCATGAGCCCGAAGTGGCGAGCCCGATCTTCCCCATCGGTGATGTCGGCGATATAG
GCGCCAGCAACCGCACCTGTGGCGCCGGTGATGCCGGCCACGATGCGTCCGGCGTAGAGGATCTGGCTAG
CGATGACCCTGCTGATTGGTTCGCTGACCATTTCCGGGTGCGGGACGGCGTTACCAGAAACTCAGAAGGT
TCGTCCAACCAAACCGACTCTGACGGCAGTTTACGAGAGAGATGATAGGGTCTGCTTCAGTAAGCCAGAT
GCTACACAATTAGGCTTGTACATATTGTCGTTAGAACGCGGCTACAATTAATACATAACCTTATGTATCA
TACACATACGATTTAG
