LOCUS       Exported 922 bp ds-DNA linear SYN 03-AUG-2021
DEFINITION  Encodes the G protein to enable transsynaptic RAV infection.
ACCESSION   .
VERSION     .
KEYWORDS    pAM-CAGGS-FLEX-H2B-3XHA-P2A-N2c(G)
SOURCE      synthetic DNA construct
  ORGANISM  synthetic DNA construct
REFERENCE   1 (bases 1 to 922)
  AUTHORS   Reardon TR, Murray AJ, Turi GF, Wirblich C, Croce KR, Schnell MJ,
            Jessell TM, Losonczy A
  TITLE     Rabies Virus CVS-N2c Strain Enhances Retrograde Synaptic Transfer
            and Neuronal Viability.
  JOURNAL   Neuron. 2016 Jan 19. pii: S0896-6273(16)00005-2. doi:
            10.1016/j.neuron.2016.01.004.
  PUBMED    26804990
REFERENCE   2 (bases 1 to 922)
  AUTHORS   .
  TITLE     Direct Submission
  JOURNAL   Exported Aug 3, 2021 from SnapGene Server 1.1.58
            http://www.snapgene.com
FEATURES             Location/Qualifiers
     source          1..922
                     /organism="synthetic DNA construct"
                     /mol_type="other DNA"
     protein_bind    complement(88..121)
                     /label=loxP
                     /bound_moiety="Cre recombinase"
                     /note="Cre-mediated recombination occurs in the 8-bp core
                     sequence (GCATACAT)."
ORIGIN
        1 tataaagtat cctatacgaa gttatatcaa aataggaaga ccaatgcttc accatcgacc
       61 cgaattgcca agcatcacca tcgacccata acttcgtata atgtatgcta tacgaagtta
      121 tgaattcctg caggagctca ctagtgcggc cgcttacagt ctgatctcac ctccactctt
      181 atatgattcc catgaaggta tgacttttcc gctttgggaa gtgactgaca cattcccccc
      241 tgtccctcca aaactgcgtt gtttcgattc tggtcgattg gctcttctgc accatgtcat
      301 tagggaaaat atcaacacca ggccaatcat ggcccctgca gtcatcaata catactttcc
      361 ccagttcggg agacccaggt caacccctga gatctgtttg tacacatcgg ggaggtgaac
      421 ttcaacaaaa tcctcagcct catcaccttc tttgaaaact gtagaagggt ctgccagggg
      481 gtgcatcagg gggataactg aagattccaa caactccata tgttgctgga ggagggatga
      541 ttgcatctct gggattagga catggtcgtc aggccctaat attataccat tgaaaaacac
      601 cccgttcaca tgaggatggc accttcctcc aactttcaaa cacccttttg aggggatgat
      661 ctcattccag gtccggactg acttgtagtg agcatcagcc tccatcaagg ttttgttgaa
      721 tatggtatat gcttttccaa accctgggac aagttttctc aggtgactga gacgtctgaa
      781 acttactgac ttggtggtca tgatggactc taatgcgtcc agacattcct ctcttttctt
      841 gactaactcc tccacaacga gatgctcaat ctcgtctgag cgaaagtcgt gcaaattcac
      901 caactgatct ggagggcacc at
//
