>Addgene plasmid #73477 | pAM-CAGGS-FLEX-H2B-3XHA-P2A-N2c(G) | addgene partial sequence | sequence record 156890 | WPRE-R 5'-CATAGCGTAAAAGGAGCAACA-3'
TTTTGTAATCCAGAGGTTGATTATCGATAAGCTGTTAAAGCTTGAACCTCTTCGAGGGACATAACTTCGT
ATAATGTATGCTATACGAAGTTATGGGTCGATGGTGAGATCTGGACTAGAGGGTCGATGGTGATGCTTGG
ATCAAAATAGGAAGAATCCCAATGATAACTTCGTATAAAGTATCCTATACGAAGTTATGATATCAGATCT
CTCGAGGCCGCCACCATGCCAGAGCCAGCGAAGTCTGCTCCCGCCCCGAAAAAGGGCTCCAAGAAGGCGG
TGACTAAGGCGCAGAAGAAAGGCGGCAAGAAGCGCAAGCGCAGCCGCAAGGAGAGCTATTCCATCTATGT
GTACAAGGTTCTGAAGCAGGTCCACCCTGACACCGGCATTTCGTCCAAGGCCATGGGCATCATGAACTCG
TTTGTGAACGACATTTTCGAGCGCATCGCAGGTGAGGCTTCCCGCCTGGCGCATTACAACAAGCGCTCGA
CCATCACCTCCAGGGAGATCCAGACGGCCGTGCGCCTGCTGCTGCCTGGGGAGTTGGCCAAGCACGCCGT
GTCCGAGGGTACTAAGGCCATCACCAAGTACACCAGCTCTAAGGATGGATCCGGCGCCGTTTACCCATAC
GATGTTCCTGACTATGCGGGCTATCCCTATGACGTCCCGGACTATGCAGGATCCTATCCATATGACGTTC
CAGATTACGCTGGAAGCGGAGCTACTAACTTCAGCCTGCTGAAGCAGGCTGGAGACGTGGAGGAGAACCC
TGGACCTATGGTTCCTCAGGTTCTTTTGTTTGTACTCCTTCTGGGT
